Addgene plasmid #48645: DS-SPcas
Purpose: Bacterial S. pyogenes Cas9 (SP) + tracrRNA expression, cloDF13/spectinomycin
Depositing lab: George Church. Depositing organization: Harvard Medical School. Publication: Orthogonal Cas9 proteins for RNA-guided gene regulation and editing. Esvelt KM, Mali P, Braff JL, Moosburner M, Yaung SJ, Church GM. Nat Methods. 2013 Sep 29. doi: 10.1038/nmeth.2681. PubMed 24076762.
Backbone
  Vector backbone: cloDF13-aadA
  Total vector size (bp): 6806
  Vector type: CRISPR
Growth in bacteria
  Bacterial resistance: Spectinomycin, 50 μg/mL
  Growth temperature: 37°C
  Growth strain: DH5alpha
  Copy number: Unknown
Gene/Insert 1
  Gene/Insert name: Cas9
  Species: S. pyogenes
  Insert size (bp): 4100
  Promoter: proC
  Cloning method: Unknown
  Sequencing primers: 5′ rrnB-T2-term; 3′ StrepPyoCas9-5UTR-F
Gene/Insert 2
  Gene/Insert name: tracrRNA precursor
  Species: S. pyogenes
  Insert size (bp): 100
  Promoter: tracrRNA promoter
  Cloning method: Unknown
  Sequencing primers: 5′ Unknown; 3′ StrepPyoCas9-5UTR-F
Terms and licenses: Academic/Nonprofit Terms; Industry Terms: Not Available to Industry
How to cite: DS-SPcas was a gift from George Church (Addgene plasmid # 48645 ; http://n2t.net/addgene:48645 ; RRID:Addgene_48645)
