[The description below was written by a language model from this plasmid's Addgene catalogue record and pLannotate feature annotations shown in this document.]
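Description:
DS-SPcas is a 6,806 bp bacterial CRISPR expression plasmid that supplies the Streptococcus pyogenes Cas9 nuclease together with its tracrRNA in E. coli. It is built on a cloDF13-aadA backbone. Replication comes from the CloDF13 (CDF) origin, which is compatible with other common origin classes and so allows the plasmid to be maintained alongside additional plasmids in the same cell. Selection is by spectinomycin through the aadA aminoglycoside adenylyltransferase gene (SmR, which also confers streptomycin resistance), annotated as lying directly downstream of a bla (AmpR) promoter. Copy number is not recorded.

The main insert is the roughly 4.1 kb S. pyogenes Cas9 coding sequence, which the catalogue states is driven by the proC promoter. That promoter is not picked up in the feature table, but an rrnB T2 terminator sits upstream of the gene, presumably insulating it from read-through transcription. Immediately downstream of Cas9 is the tracrRNA precursor, listed as expressed from its own tracrRNA promoter; tracrRNA pairs with crRNA repeats and is needed for crRNA maturation and for guiding Cas9 to its target. The annotation also detects a fragment of the J23119 constitutive promoter followed by a single S. pyogenes CRISPR direct repeat. The catalogue entry does not describe these elements, so their role is not stated; no spacer or complete crRNA array is annotated.

The plasmid comes from work characterising orthogonal Cas9 proteins for RNA-guided gene regulation and editing. There it serves as the S. pyogenes Cas9 plus tracrRNA component, and the compatible origin suggests it is paired with separate plasmids that carry targeting crRNAs or target sequences.
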