Features (pLannotate 1.2.2; 8 found; start..end, strand, type, name):
    153..180     +  terminator     rrnB T2 terminator: transcription terminator T2 from the E. coli rrnB gene
    377..4483    +  CDS            Cas9: Cas9 (Csn1) endonuclease from the Streptococcus pyogenes Type II CRISPR/Cas system generates RNA-guided double strand breaks in DNA
   4551..4629    +  misc_RNA       tracrRNA: trans-activating CRISPR RNA for the Streptococcus pyogenes CRISPR/Cas9 system
   4794..4818    +  promoter       J23119(SpeI) promoter (fragment): bacterial promoter (Registry of Standard Biological Parts BBa J23119) modified to end with an SpeI site
   4845..4880    +  repeat_region  DR: direct repeat for the Streptococcus pyogenes CRISPR/Cas system
   5062..5800    +  rep_origin     CloDF13 ori: Plasmids containing the CloDF13 (CDF) origin of replication can be propagated in E. coli cells that contain additional plasmids with compatible origins.
   5848..5939    +  promoter       AmpR promoter: bla
   5940..6731    +  CDS            SmR: aminoglycoside adenylyltransferase (Murphy, 1985); aadA; confers resistance to spectinomycin and streptomycin
>Addgene plasmid #48645 | DS-SPcas | depositor full sequence | sequence record 70445 | confirmed except origin/resistance
ACCAGGCACGCCTAACCGTCAGTGAGATTGGATGAGTGAACGATATTGATCGAGAAGAGCCCTGCGCAGC
CGCTGCCGTGCCTGCAGGAAGCAACGGCCCGGAGGGTGGCGGGCAGGACGCCCGCCATAAACTGCCAGGC
ATCAAATTAAGCAGAAGGCCATCCTGACGGATGGCCTTTTTGCGTTTCTACAAACTCTGCTAGCTTCTAG
AGCACAGCTAACACCACGTCGTCCCTATCTGCTGCCCTAGGTCTATGAGTGGTTGCTGGATAACTTTACG
GGCATGCATAAGGCTCGTATGATATATTCAGGGAGACCACAACGGTTTCCCTCTACAAATAATTTTGTTT
AACTTTTACTAGAGGAGGAGGCAAAAATGGATAAGAAATACTCAATAGGCTTAGATATCGGCACAAATAG
CGTCGGATGGGCGGTGATCACTGATGAATATAAGGTTCCGTCTAAAAAGTTCAAGGTTCTGGGAAATACA
GACCGCCACAGTATCAAAAAAAATCTTATAGGGGCTCTTTTATTTGACAGTGGAGAGACAGCGGAAGCGA
CTCGTCTCAAACGGACAGCTCGTAGAAGGTATACACGTCGGAAGAATCGTATTTGTTATCTACAGGAGAT
TTTTTCAAATGAGATGGCGAAAGTAGATGATAGTTTCTTTCATCGACTTGAAGAGTCTTTTTTGGTGGAA
GAAGACAAGAAGCATGAACGTCATCCTATTTTTGGAAATATAGTAGATGAAGTTGCTTATCATGAGAAAT
ATCCAACTATCTATCATCTGCGAAAAAAATTGGTAGATTCTACTGATAAAGCGGATTTGCGCTTAATCTA
TTTGGCCTTAGCGCATATGATTAAGTTTCGTGGTCATTTTTTGATTGAGGGAGATTTAAATCCTGATAAT
AGTGATGTGGACAAACTATTTATCCAGTTGGTACAAACCTACAATCAATTATTTGAAGAAAACCCTATTA
ACGCAAGTGGAGTAGATGCTAAAGCGATTCTTTCTGCACGATTGAGTAAATCAAGACGATTAGAAAATCT
CATTGCTCAGCTCCCCGGTGAGAAGAAAAATGGCTTATTTGGGAATCTCATTGCTTTGTCATTGGGTTTG
ACCCCTAATTTTAAATCAAATTTTGATTTGGCAGAAGATGCTAAATTACAGCTTTCAAAAGATACTTACG
ATGATGATTTAGATAATTTATTGGCGCAAATTGGAGATCAATATGCTGATTTGTTTTTGGCAGCTAAGAA
TTTATCAGATGCTATTTTACTTTCAGATATCCTAAGAGTAAATACTGAAATAACTAAGGCTCCCCTATCA
GCTTCAATGATTAAACGCTACGATGAACATCATCAAGACTTGACTCTTTTAAAAGCTTTAGTTCGACAAC
AACTTCCAGAAAAGTATAAAGAAATCTTTTTTGATCAATCAAAAAACGGATATGCAGGTTATATTGATGG
GGGAGCTAGCCAAGAAGAATTTTATAAATTTATCAAACCAATTTTAGAAAAAATGGATGGTACTGAGGAA
TTATTGGTGAAACTAAATCGTGAAGATTTGCTGCGCAAGCAACGGACCTTTGACAACGGCTCTATTCCCC
ATCAAATTCACTTGGGTGAGCTGCATGCTATTTTGAGAAGACAAGAAGACTTTTATCCATTTTTAAAAGA
CAATCGTGAGAAGATTGAAAAAATCTTGACTTTTCGAATTCCTTATTATGTTGGTCCATTGGCGCGTGGC
AATAGTCGTTTTGCATGGATGACTCGGAAGTCTGAAGAAACAATTACCCCATGGAATTTTGAAGAAGTTG
TCGATAAAGGTGCTTCAGCTCAATCATTTATTGAACGCATGACAAACTTTGATAAAAATCTTCCAAATGA
AAAAGTACTACCAAAACATAGTTTGCTTTATGAGTATTTTACGGTTTATAACGAATTGACAAAGGTCAAA
TATGTTACTGAAGGAATGCGAAAACCAGCATTTCTTTCAGGTGAACAGAAGAAAGCCATTGTTGATTTAC
TCTTCAAAACAAATCGAAAAGTAACCGTTAAGCAATTAAAAGAAGATTATTTCAAAAAAATAGAATGTTT
TGATAGTGTTGAAATTTCAGGAGTTGAAGATAGATTTAATGCTTCATTAGGTACCTACCATGATTTGCTA
AAAATTATTAAAGATAAAGATTTTTTGGATAATGAAGAAAATGAAGATATCTTAGAGGATATTGTTTTAA
CATTGACCTTATTTGAAGATAGGGAGATGATTGAGGAAAGACTTAAAACATATGCTCACCTCTTTGATGA
TAAGGTGATGAAACAGCTTAAACGTCGCCGTTATACTGGTTGGGGACGTTTGTCTCGAAAATTGATTAAT
GGTATTAGGGATAAGCAATCTGGCAAAACAATATTAGATTTTTTGAAATCAGATGGTTTTGCCAATCGCA
ATTTTATGCAGCTGATCCATGATGATAGTTTGACATTTAAAGAAGACATTCAAAAAGCACAAGTGTCTGG
ACAAGGCGATAGTTTACATGAACATATTGCAAATTTAGCTGGTAGCCCTGCTATTAAAAAAGGTATTTTA
CAGACTGTAAAAGTTGTTGATGAATTGGTCAAAGTAATGGGGCGGCATAAGCCAGAAAATATCGTTATTG
AAATGGCACGTGAAAATCAGACAACTCAAAAGGGCCAGAAAAATTCGCGAGAGCGTATGAAACGAATCGA
AGAAGGTATCAAAGAATTAGGAAGTCAGATTCTTAAAGAGCATCCTGTTGAAAATACTCAATTGCAAAAT
GAAAAGCTCTATCTCTATTATCTCCAAAATGGAAGAGACATGTATGTGGACCAAGAATTAGATATTAATC
GTTTAAGTGATTATGATGTCGATCACATTGTTCCACAAAGTTTCCTTAAAGACGATTCAATAGACAATAA
GGTCTTAACGCGTTCTGATAAAAATCGTGGTAAATCGGATAACGTTCCAAGTGAAGAAGTAGTCAAAAAG
ATGAAAAACTATTGGAGACAACTTCTAAACGCCAAGTTAATCACTCAACGTAAGTTTGATAATTTAACGA
AAGCTGAACGTGGAGGTTTGAGTGAACTTGATAAAGCTGGTTTTATCAAACGCCAATTGGTTGAAACTCG
CCAAATCACTAAGCATGTGGCACAAATTTTGGATAGTCGCATGAATACTAAATACGATGAAAATGATAAA
CTTATTCGAGAGGTTAAAGTGATTACCTTAAAATCTAAATTAGTTTCTGACTTCCGAAAAGATTTCCAAT
TCTATAAAGTACGTGAGATTAACAATTACCATCATGCCCATGATGCGTATCTAAATGCCGTCGTTGGAAC
TGCTTTGATTAAGAAATATCCAAAACTTGAATCGGAGTTTGTCTATGGTGATTATAAAGTTTATGATGTT
CGTAAAATGATTGCTAAGTCTGAGCAAGAAATAGGCAAAGCAACCGCAAAATATTTCTTTTACTCTAATA
TCATGAACTTCTTCAAAACAGAAATTACACTTGCAAATGGAGAGATTCGCAAACGCCCTCTAATCGAAAC
TAATGGGGAAACTGGAGAAATTGTCTGGGATAAAGGGCGAGATTTTGCCACAGTGCGCAAAGTATTGTCC
ATGCCCCAAGTCAATATTGTCAAGAAAACAGAAGTACAGACAGGCGGATTCTCCAAGGAGTCAATTTTAC
CAAAAAGAAATTCGGACAAGCTTATTGCTCGTAAAAAAGACTGGGATCCAAAAAAATATGGTGGTTTTGA
TAGTCCAACGGTAGCTTATTCAGTCCTAGTGGTTGCTAAGGTGGAAAAAGGGAAATCGAAGAAGTTAAAA
TCCGTTAAAGAGTTACTAGGGATCACAATTATGGAAAGAAGTTCCTTTGAAAAAAATCCGATTGACTTTT
TAGAAGCTAAAGGATATAAGGAAGTTAAAAAAGACTTAATCATTAAACTACCTAAATATAGTCTTTTTGA
GTTAGAAAACGGTCGTAAACGGATGCTGGCTAGTGCCGGAGAATTACAAAAAGGAAATGAGCTGGCTCTG
CCAAGCAAATATGTGAATTTTTTATATTTAGCTAGTCATTATGAAAAGTTGAAGGGTAGTCCAGAAGATA
ACGAACAAAAACAATTGTTTGTGGAGCAGCATAAGCATTATTTAGATGAGATTATTGAGCAAATCAGTGA
ATTTTCTAAGCGTGTTATTTTAGCAGATGCCAATTTAGATAAAGTTCTTAGTGCATATAACAAACATAGA
GACAAACCAATACGTGAACAAGCAGAAAATATTATTCATTTATTTACGTTGACGAATCTTGGAGCTCCCG
CTGCTTTTAAATATTTTGATACAACAATTGATCGTAAACGATATACGTCTACAAAAGAAGTTTTAGATGC
CACTCTTATCCATCAATCCATCACTGGTCTTTATGAAACACGCATTGATTTGAGTCAGCTAGGAGGTGAC
TGACCGGCTGATAAATTTCTTTGAATTTCTCCTTGATTATTTGTTATAAATGTTATAAAATAATCTTGTT
GGAACCATTCAAAACAGCATAGCAAGTTAAAATAAGGCTAGTCCGTTATCAACTTGAAAAAGTGGCACCG
AGTCGGTGCTTTTTTTGATACTTCTATTCTACTCTGACTGCAAACCAAAAAAACAAGCGCTTTCAAAACG
CTTGTTTTATCATTTTTAGGGAAATTAATCTCTTAATCCTTTTATCATTCTACATTTAGGCGCTGCCATC
TTGGGACAATGAAAACGTTAGTCATGGCGCGCCTTGACGGCTAGCTCAGTCCTAGGTACAGTGCTAGCTT
AATTAGTCTACGAGGTTTTAGAGCTATGCTGTTTTGAATGGTCCCAAAACCTGCAGACAAGCCCGGCCGG
CCTAAGGCGATGCCCCCTCGACCTCGATCAGGGAGGCGTTCAGGACGACTCACAAAGAAAGCCGGGCAAT
GCCCGGCTTTTTCCACGCCTCCTGGGCTGACTTCAGGTGCTACATTTGAAGAGATAAATTGCACTGAAAT
CTAGAGCGGTTCAGTAGAAAAGATCAAAGGATCTTCTTGAGATCCTTTTTTTCTGCGCGTAATCTTTTGC
CCTGTAAACGAAAAAACCACCTGGGGAGGTGGTTTGATCGAAGGTTAAGTCAGTTGGGGAACTGCTTAAC
CGTGGTAACTGGCTTTCGCAGAGCACAGCAACCAAATCTGTCCTTCCAGTGTAGCCGGACTTTGGCGCAC
ACTTCAAGAGCAACCGCGTGTTTAGCTAAACAAATCCTCTGCGAACTCCCAGTTACCAATGGCTGCTGCC
AGTGGCGTTTTACCGTGCTTTTCCGGGTTGGACTCAAGTGAACAGTTACCGGATAAGGCGCAGCAGTCGG
GCTGAACGGGGAGTTCTTGCTTACAGCCCAGCTTGGAGCGAACGACCTACACCGAGCCGAGATACCAGTG
TGTGAGCTATGAGAAAGCGCCACACTTCCCGTAAGGGAGAAAGGCGGAACAGGTATCCGGTAAACGGCAG
GGTCGGAACAGGAGAGCGCAAGAGGGAGCGACCCGCCGGAAACGGTGGGGATCTTTAAGTCCTGTCGGGT
TTCGCCCGTACTGTCAGATTCATGGTTGAGCCTCACGGCTCCCACAGATGCACCGGAAAAGCGTCTGTTT
ATGTGAACTCTGGCAGGAGGGCGGAGCCTATGGAAAAACGCCACCGGCGCGGCCCTGCTGTTTTGCCTCA
CATGTTAGTCCCCTGCTTATCCACGGAATCTGTGGGTAACTTTGTATGTGTCCGCAGCGCCCGCCGCAGT
CTCACGCCCGGAGCGTAGCGACCGAGTGAGCTAGCTATTTGTTTATTTTTCTAAATACATTCAAATATGT
ATCCGCTCATGAGACAATAACCCTGATAAATGCTTCAATAATATTGAAAAAGGAAGAGTATGAGGGAAGC
GGTGATCGCCGAAGTATCGACTCAACTATCAGAGGTAGTTGGCGTCATCGAGCGCCATCTCGAACCGACG
TTGCTGGCCGTACATTTGTACGGCTCCGCAGTGGATGGCGGCCTGAAGCCACACAGTGATATTGATTTGC
TGGTTACGGTGACCGTAAGGCTTGATGAAACAACGCGGCGAGCTTTGATCAACGACCTTTTGGAAACTTC
GGCTTCCCCTGGAGAGAGCGAGATTCTCCGCGCTGTAGAAGTCACCATTGTTGTGCACGACGACATCATT
CCGTGGCGTTATCCAGCTAAGCGCGAACTGCAATTTGGAGAATGGCAGCGCAATGACATTCTTGCAGGTA
TCTTCGAGCCAGCCACGATCGACATTGATCTGGCTATCTTGCTGACAAAAGCAAGAGAACATAGCGTTGC
CTTGGTAGGTCCAGCGGCGGAGGAACTCTTTGATCCGGTTCCTGAACAGGATCTATTTGAGGCGCTAAAT
GAAACCTTAACGCTATGGAACTCGCCGCCCGACTGGGCTGGCGATGAGCGAAATGTAGTGCTTACGTTGT
CCCGCATTTGGTACAGCGCAGTAACCGGCAAAATCGCGCCGAAGGATGTCGCTGCCGACTGGGCAATGGA
GCGCCTGCCGGCCCAGTATCAGCCCGTCATACTTGAAGCTAGACAGGCTTATCTTGGACAAGAAGAAGAT
CGCTTGGCCTCGCGCGCAGATCAGTTGGAAGAATTTGTCCACTACGTGAAAGGCGAGATCACCAAGGTAG
TCGGCAAATAATGTCTAACAATTCGTTCAAGCCGAGGGGCCGCAAGATCCGGCCACGATGACCCGGTCGT
CGGTTCAGGGCAGGGT
