>Addgene plasmid #48645 | DS-SPcas | addgene partial sequence | sequence record 72642 | StrepPyoCas9-5UTR-F 5'-CGGTGCCACTTTTTCAAGTTG-3'
ATGGTTCCAACAAGATTATTTTATAACATTTATAACAAATAATCAAGGAGAAATTCAAAGAAATTTATCA
GCCGGTCAGTCACCTCCTAGCTGACTCAAATCAATGCGTGTTTCATAAAGACCAGTGATGGATTGATGGA
TAAGAGTGGCATCTAAAACTTCTTTTGTAGACGTATATCGTTTACGATCAATTGTTGTATCAAAATATTT
AAAAGCAGCGGGAGCTCCAAGATTCGTCAACGTAAATAAATGAATAATATTTTCTGCTTGTTCACGTATT
GGTTTGTCTCTATGTTTGTTATATGCACTAAGAACTTTATCTAAATTGGCATCTGCTAAAATAACACGCT
TAGAAAATTCACTGATTTGCTCAATAATCTCATCTAAATAATGCTTATGCTGCTCCACAAACAATTGTTT
TTGTTCGTTATCTTCTGGACTACCCTTCAACTTTTCATAATGACTAGCTAAATATAAAAAATTCACATAT
TTGCTTGGCAGAGCCAGCTCATTTCCTTTTTGTAATTCTCCGGCACTAGCCAGCATCCGTTTACGACCGT
TTTCTAACTCAAAAAGACTATATTTAGGTAGTTTAATGATTAAGTCTTTTTTAACTTCCTTATATCCTTT
AGCTTCTAAAAAGTCAATCGGATTTTTTTCAAAGGAACTTCTTTCCATAATTGTGATCCCTAGTAACTCT
TTAACGGATTTTAACTTCTTCGATTTCCCTTTTTCCACCTTAGCAACCACTAGGACTGAATAAGCTACCG
TTGGACTATCAAAACCACCATATTTTTTTGGATCCCAGTCTTTTTTACGAGCAATAAGCTTGTCCGAATT
TCTTTTTGGTAAAATTGACTCCTTGGAGAATCCGCCTGTCTGTACTTCTGTTTTCTTGACAATATTGACT
TGGGGCATGGACAATACTTTGCGCACTGTGGCAAA
