>Addgene plasmid #48645 | DS-SPcas | addgene partial sequence | sequence record 73243 | Spect-F 5'-cagcccgtcatacttgaagc-3'
AGATCGCTTGGCCTCGCGCGCAGATCAGTTGGAAGAATTTGTCCACTACGTGAAAGGCGAGATCACCAAG
GTAGTCGGCAAATAATGTCTAACAATTCGTTCAAGCCGAGGGGCCGCAAGATCCGGCCACGATGACCCGG
TCGTCGGTTCAGGGCAGGGTACCAGGCACGCCTAACCGTCAGTGAGATTGGATGAGTGAACGATATTGAT
CGAGAAGAGCCCTGCGCAGCCGCTGCCGTGCCTGCAGGAAGCAACGGCCCGGAGGGTGGCGGGCAGGACG
CCCGCCATAAACTGCCAGGCATCAAATTAAGCAGAAGGCCATCCTGACGGATGGCCTTTTTGCGTTTCTA
CAAACTCTGCTAGCTTCTAGAGCACAGCTAACACCACGTCGTCCCTATCTGCTGCCCTAGGTCTATGAGT
GGTTGCTGGATAACTTTACGGGCATGCATAAGGCTCGTATGATATATTCAGGGAGACCACAACGGTTTCC
CTCTACAAATAATTTTGTTTAACTTTTACTAGAGGAGGAGGCAAAAATGGATAAGAAATACTCAATAGGC
TTAGATATCGGCACAAATAGCGTCGGATGGGCGGTGATCACTGATGAATATAAGGTTCCGTCTAAAAAGT
TCAAGGTTCTGGGAAATACAGACCGCCACAGTATCAAAAAAAATCTTATAGGGGCTCTTTTATTTGACAG
TGGAGAGACAGCGGAA
