>Addgene plasmid #48645 | DS-SPcas | addgene partial sequence | sequence record 75371 | dCas9-R1 5'-TTTCAACCAATTGGCGTTTG-3'
CACGTTCAGCTTTCGTTAAATTATCAAACTTACGTTGAGTGATTAACTTGGCGTTTAGAAGTTGTCTCCA
ATAGTTTTTCATCTTTTTGACTACTTCTTCACTTGGAACGTTATCCGATTTACCACGATTTTTATCAGAA
CGCGTTAAGACCTTATTGTCTATTGAATCGTCTTTAAGGAAACTTTGTGGAACAATGTGATCGACATCAT
AATCACTTAAACGATTAATATCTAATTCTTGGTCCACATACATGTCTCTTCCATTTTGGAGATAATAGAG
ATAGAGCTTTTCATTTTGCAATTGAGTATTTTCAACAGGATGCTCTTTAAGAATCTGACTTCCTAATTCT
TTGATACCTTCTTCGATTCGTTTCATACGCTCTCGCGAATTTTTCTGGCCCTTTTGAGTTGTCTGATTTT
CACGTGCCATTTCAATAACGATATTTTCTGGCTTATGCCGCCCCATTACTTTGACCAATTCATCAACAAC
TTTTACAGTCTGTAAAATACCTTTTTTAATAGCAGGGCTACCAGCTAAATTTGCAATATGTTCATGTAAA
CTATCGCCTTGTCCAGACACTTGTGCTTTTTGAATGTCTTCTTTAAATGTCAAACTATCATCATGGATCA
GCTGCATAAAATTGCGATTGGCAAAACCATCTGATTTCAAAAAATCTAATATTGTTTTGCCAGATTGCTT
ATCCCTAATACCATTAATCAATTTTCGAGACAAACGTCCCCAACCAGTATAACGGCGACGTTTAAGCTGT
TTCATCACCTTATCATCAAAGAGGTGAGCATATGTTTTAAGTCTTTCCTCAATCATCTCCCTATCTTCAA
ATAAGGTCAATGTTAAAACAATATCCTCTAAGATATCTTCATTTTCTTCATTATCCAAAAAATCTTTATC
TT
